>Addgene plasmid #228113 | pAGD289 | addgene full sequence | sequence record 455374 | Addgene NGS Result
CGATCTTCCCCATCGGTGATGTCGGCGATATAGGCGCCAGCAACCGCACCTGTGGCGCCGGTGATGCCGG
CCACGATGCGTCCGGCGTAGAGGATCGAGATCTCGATCCCGCGAAATTAATACGACTCACTATAGGGGAA
TTGTGAGCGGATAACAATTCCCCTCTAGGATCCGAATTCGAAGGAGATATACATATGTCCTATATCGATG
AGCTGAGCAAGACTCTGAACTGCACTCCGAAGACTATTATCTCTGGCTACATCAAGGCGCCTAAGAAATA
CAAGGTGTTCTTTATCAAAAAGAAAAACGGTAAAGGCCTCCGTGAGATCGCGCAGCCGTCTCCGGACGTT
AAGAAAGTTCAACGTGCTATTGTTAACAGCCTCCTGTCTCTCCTGCCGGTTCACGAGTGCGCGACCGCGT
ATATCGAGGAAAAATCCATTGTTGATAACGCAGAACCGCACAAGAAAAACGAATACATCCTCAAAATGGA
TTTCGAAAATTTTTTCTACAGCATCAAACCGCAGGATCTGAACTATTTTATCAGCAAAAACGATATTAAA
CTGAACCAATTTGAATATGAAGTAATTAGCCACTACCTGTTTCGTCGCAAGAAAGGTGAAAAGAAACTGC
GCCTGTGCATCGGTGCGCCGAGCTCTCCGATGATCTCCAACATCGTTATGTACGACTTCGACGAAAAACT
GTTCAACTACTGTAAAGAAAACGATGTGATCTACACTCGTTACGCTGATGACCTGTCTTTTTCTTCCGAT
TCTTTTGACAAACTGAACGATGTCAAAAACTTCGTTATTAACCTGGTGTCTCTGCAGAAGAAACCAGAAC
TGATTATCAACACTTCTAAAACCAAATTTATTGGTAAAGGTCGTAGCCGTCGCATTACTGGTGTGGTTAT
TTCTAACACCGGCGATCTGGGTGTGGGCCGTTTTCTGCGTAAGAAAATCCGCGCACTGTTTTACCTGTAC
AGCAATAACAAAATCAATCATAAGGACATTCCGTACCTCCTGGGCATGCTGTCTCACATCAAAAATATCG
AACCGGACTATTACTATAGCCTGATTAAAATTAACGGTGAGGACAAACTGAAACAACTGGGTAAGGATAG
CTTCGCAGTCCTGCAGAAAAACAATGACTAATACCGTTCATATGAGGCTAGAGCAGGTGATCCATAATCT
TGAGACAAGCAGCTTGATTGATGCAAATCATTAAGTTAGTGTATAACATACTCTTTACGCGATAGAGGCG
TATCTGCTTCATCTGGTGTATCACCGGAACTTGTTGATTGTGGTCATTTATGCCACGGCCTCCGATTTCC
GCAGCAGTGAAAGAGTTCTTCGGTTCCAGCCAGCTGCCTCAGTTTATGGACCAGAACAACCCGCTGTCTG
AGATTACGCACAGGCCGTGCCCTTCTAGGTAAAGAGCAGAACCCCGGTTTACCGGGGTTTTTTATAACAT
AAGCGGCTGCCACCTGCATGATCCGCGGCCGCACTCGAGCACCACCACCACCACCACTGAGATCCGGCTG
CTAACAAAGCCCGAAAGGAAGCTGAGTTGGCTGCTGCCACCGCTGAGCAATAACTAGCATAACCCCTTGG
GGCCTCTAAACGGGTCTTGAGGGGTTTTTTGCTGAAAGGAGGAACTATATCCGGATTGGCGAATGGG
[124 nt withheld, positions 1678-1801]
C
[91 nt withheld, positions 1803-1893]
A
[49 nt withheld, positions 1895-1943]
CCTTTGACGTTGGAGTCCACGTTCTTT
[37 nt withheld, positions 1971-2007]
ACCCTATCTCGGTCTATTCTTTTGATTTATAAGGGATTTTGCCGATTTCGGCCTATTGGTTAAAAAATGA
GCTGATTTAACAAAAATTTAACGCGAATTTTAACAAAATATTAACGCTTACAATTTAGGTGGCACTTTTC
GGGGAAATGTGCGCGGAACCCCTATTTGTTTATTTTTCTAAATACATTCAAATATGTATCCGCTCATGAG
ACAATAACCCTGATAAATGCTTCAATAATATTGAAAAAGGAAGAGTATGAGTATTCAACATTTCCGTGTC
GCCCTTATTCCCTTTTTTGCGGCATTTTGCCTTCCTGTTTTTGCTCACCCAGAAACGCTGGTGAAAGTAA
AAGATGCTGAAGATCAGTTGGGTGCACGAGTGGGTTACATCGAACTGGATCTCAACAGCGGTAAGATCCT
TGAGAGTTTTCGCCCCGAAGAACGTTTTCCAATGATGAGCACTTTTAAAGTTCTGCTATGTGGCGCGGTA
TTATCCCGTATTGACGCCGGGCAAGAGCAACTCGGTCGCCGCATACACTATTCTCAGAATGACTTGGTTG
AGTACTCACCAGTCACAGAAAAGCATCTTACGGATGGCATGACAGTAAGAGAATTATGCAGTGCTGCCAT
AACCATGAGTGATAACACTGCGGCCAACTTACTTCTGACAACGATCGGAGGACCGAAGGAGCTAACCGCT
TTTTTGCACAACATGGGGGATCATGTAACTCGCCTTGATCGTTGGGAACCGGAGCTGAATGAAGCCATAC
CAAACGACGAGCGTGACACCACGATGCCTGCAGCAATGGCAACAACGTTGCGCAAACTATTAACTGGCGA
ACTACTTACTCTAGCTTCCCGGCAACAATTAATAGACTGGATGGAGGCGGATAAAGTTGCAGGACCACTT
CTGCGCTCGGCCCTTCCGGCTGGCTGGTTTATTGCTGATAAATCTGGAGCCGGTGAGCGTGGGTCTCGCG
GTATCATTGCAGCACTGGGGCCAGATGGTAAGCCCTCCCGTATCGTAGTTATCTACACGACGGGGAGTCA
GGCAACTATGGATGAACGAAATAGACAGATCGCTGAGATAGGTGCCTCACTGATTAAGCATTGGTAACTG
TCAGACCAAGTTTACTCATATATACTTTAGATTGATTTAAAACTTCATTTTTAATTTAAAAGGATCTAGG
TGAAGATCCTTTTTGATAATCTCATGACCAAAATCCCTTAACGTGAGTTTTCGTTCCACTGAGCGTCAGA
CCCCGTAGAAAAGATCAAAGGATCTTCTTGAGATCCTTTTTTTCTGCGCGTAATCTGCTGCTTGCAAACA
AAAAAACCACCGCTACCAGCGGTGGTTTGTTTGCCGGATCAAGAGCTACCAACTCTTTTTCCGAAGGTAA
CTGGCTTCAGCAGAGCGCAGATACCAAATACTGTCCTTCTAGTGTAGCCGTAGTTAGGCCACCACTTCAA
GAACTCTGTAGCACCGCCTACATACCTCGCTCTGCTAATCCTGTTACCAGTGGCTGCTGCCAGTGGCGAT
AAGTCGTGTCTTACCGGGTTGGACTCAAGACGATAGTTACCGGATAAGGCGCAGCGGTCGGGCTGAACGG
GGGGTTCGTGCACACAGCCCAGCTTGGAGCGAACGACCTACACCGAACTGAGATACCTACAGCGTGAGCT
ATGAGAAAGCGCCACGCTTCCCGAAGGGAGAAAGGCGGACAGGTATCCGGTAAGCGGCAGGGTCGGAACA
GGAGAGCGCACGAGGGAGCTTCCAGGGGGAAACGCCTGGTATCTTTATAGTCCTGTCGGGTTTCGCCACC
TCTGACTTGAGCGTCGATTTTTGTGATGCTCGTCAGGGGGGCGGAGCCTATGGAAAAACGCCAGCAACGC
GGCCTTTTTACGGTTCCTGGCCTTTTGCTGGCCTTTTGCTCACATGTTCTTTCCTGCGTTATCCCCTGAT
TCTGTGGATAACCGTATTACCGCCTTTGAGTGAGCTGATACCGCTCGCCGCAGCCGAACGACCGAGCGCA
GCGAGTCAGTGAGCGAGGAAGCGGAAGAGCGCCTGATGCGGTATTTTCTCCTTACGCATCTGTGCGGTAT
TTCACACCGCAATGGTGCACTCTCAGTACAATCTGCTCTGATGCCGCATAGTTAAGCCAGTATACACTCC
GCTATCGCTACGTGACTGGGTCATGGCTGCGCCCCGACACCCGCCAACACCCGCTGACGCGCCCTGACGG
GCTTGTCTGCTCCCGGCATCCGCTTACAGACAAGCTGTGACCGTCTCCGGGAGCTGCATGTGTCAGAGGT
TTTCACCGTCATCACCGAAACGCGCGAGGCAGCTGCGGTAAAGCTCATCAGCGTGGTCGTGAAGCGATTC
ACAGATGTCTGCCTGTTCATCCGCGTCCAGCTCGTTGAGTTTCTCCAGAAGCGTTAATGTCTGGCTTCTG
ATAAAGCGGGCCATGTTAAGGGCGGTTTTTTCCTGTTTGGTCACTGATGCCTCCGTGTAAGGGGGATTTC
TGTTCATGGGGGTAATGATACCGATGAAACGAGAGAGGATGCTCACGATACGGGTTACTGATGATGAACA
TGCCCGGTTACTGGAACGTTGTGAGGGTAAACAACTGGCGGTATGGATGCGGCGGGACCAGAGAAAAATC
ACTCAGGGTCAATGCCAGCGCTTCGTTAATACAGATGTAGGTGTTCCACAGGGTAGCCAGCAGCATCCTG
CGATGCAGATCCGGAACATAATGGTGCAGGGCGCTGACTTCCGCGTTTCCAGACTTTACGAAACACGGAA
ACCGAAGACCATTCATGTTGTTGCTCAGGTCGCAGACGTTTTGCAGCAGCAGTCGCTTCACGTTCGCTCG
CGTATCGGTGATTCATTCTGCTAACCAGTAAGGCAACCCCGCCAGCCTAGCCGGGTCCTCAACGACAGGA
GCACGATCATGCGCACCCGTGGGGCCGCCATGCCGGCGATAATGGCCTGCTTCTCGCCGAAACGTTTGGT
GGCGGGACCAGTGACGAAGGCTTGAGCGAGGGCGTGCAAGATTCCGAATACCGCAAGCGACAGGCCGATC
ATCGTCGCGCTCCAGCGAAAGCGGTCCTCGCCGAAAATGACCCAGAGCGCTGCCGGCACCTGTCCTACGA
GTTGCATGATAAAGAAGACAGTCATAAGTGCGGCGACGATAGTCATGCCCCGCGCCCACCGGAAGGAGCT
GACTGGGTTGAAGGCTCTCAAGGGCATCGGTCGAGATCCCGGTGCCTAATGAGTGAGCTAACTTACATTA
ATTGCGTTGCGCTCACTGCCCGCTTTCCAGTCGGGAAACCTGTCGTGCCAGCTGCATTAATGAATCGGCC
AACGCGCGGGGAGAGGCGGTTTGCGTATTGGGCGCCAGGGTGGTTTTTCTTTTCACCAGTGAGACGGGCA
ACAGCTGATTGCCCTTCACCGCCTGGCCCTGAGAGAGTTGCAGCAAGCGGTCCACGCTGGTTTGCCCCAG
CAGGCGAAAATCCTGTTTGATGGTGGTTAACGGCGGGATATAACATGAGCTGTCTTCGGTATCGTCGTAT
CCCACTACCGAGATATCCGCACCAACGCGCAGCCCGGACTCGGTAATGGCGCGCATTGCGCCCAGCGCCA
TCTGATCGTTGGCAACCAGCATCGCAGTGGGAACGATGCCCTCATTCAGCATTTGCATGGTTTGTTGAAA
ACCGGACATGGCACTCCAGTCGCCTTCCCGTTCCGCTATCGGCTGAATTTGATTGCGAGTGAGATATTTA
TGCCAGCCAGCCAGACGCAGACGCGCCGAGACAGAACTTAATGGGCCCGCTAACAGCGCGATTTGCTGGT
GACCCAATGCGACCAGATGCTCCACGCCCAGTCGCGTACCGTCTTCATGGGAGAAAATAATACTGTTGAT
GGGTGTCTGGTCAGAGACATCAAGAAATAACGCCGGAACATTAGTGCAGGCAGCTTCCACAGCAATGGCA
TCCTGGTCATCCAGCGGATAGTTAATGATCAGCCCACTGACGCGTTGCGCGAGAAGATTGTGCACCGCCG
CTTTACAGGCTTCGACGCCGCTTCGTTCTACCATCGACACCACCACGCTGGCACCCAGTTGATCGGCGCG
AGATTTAATCGCCGCGACAATTTGCGACGGCGCGTGCAGGGCCAGACTGGAGGTGGCAACGCCAATCAGC
AACGACTGTTTGCCCGCCAGTTGTTGTGCCACGCGGTTGGGAATGTAATTCAGCTCCGCCATCGCCGCTT
CCACTTTTTCCCGCGTTTTCGCAGAAACGTGGCTGGCCTGGTTCACCACGCGGGAAACGGTCTGATAAGA
GACACCGGCATACTCTGCGACATCGTATAACGTTACTGGTTTCACATTCACCACCCTGAATTGACTCTCT
TCCGGGCGCTATCATGCCATACCGCGAAAGGTTTTGCGCCATTCGATGGTGTCCGGGATCTCGACGCTCT
CCCTTATGCGACTCCTGCATTAGGAAGCAGCCCAGTAGTAGGTTGAGGCCGTTGAGCACCGCCGCCGCAA
GGAATGGTGCATGCAAGGAGATGGCGCCCAACAGTCCCCCGGCCACGGGGCCTGCCACCATACCCACGCC
GAAACAAGCGCTCATGAGCCCGAAGTGGCGAGCC
Features (pLannotate 1.2.2; 18 found; start..end, strand, type, name):
    118..136     +  promoter       T7 promoter: promoter for bacteriophage T7 RNA polymerase
    137..161     +  protein_bind   lac operator: The lac repressor binds to the lac operator to inhibit transcription in E. coli. This inhibition can be relieved by adding lactose or isopropyl-β-D-thiogalactopyranoside (IPTG). lac repressor encoded by lacI
   1322..1414    +  CDS            rpoB (fragment): RPOB_MYCPR - Protein inferred from homology: Swiss-Prot protein existence level 3. DNA-dependent RNA polymerase catalyzes the transcription of DNA into RNA using the four ribonucleoside triphosphates as substrates. From Mycolicibacterium peregrinum (Mycobacterium peregrinum).
   1510..1527    +  CDS            9xHis (fragment): 9xHis affinity tag
   1537..1586    +  CDS            SET1 (fragment): solubility-enhancement tag derived from T7 phage gene 10B
   1594..1641    +  terminator     T7 terminator: transcription terminator for bacteriophage T7 RNA polymerase
   1678..2106    +  rep_origin     f1 ori (sequence partly withheld): f1 bacteriophage origin of replication; arrow indicates direction of (+) strand synthesis
   2159..2263    +  promoter       AmpR promoter: bla
   2264..3124    +  CDS            AmpR: β-lactamase; bla; confers resistance to ampicillin, carbenicillin, and related antibiotics
   3295..3883    +  rep_origin     ori: high-copy-number ColE1/pMB1/pBR322/pUC origin of replication
   4069..4208    -  misc_feature   bom: basis of mobility region from pBR322
   4310..4501    -  CDS            rop: Rop protein, which maintains plasmids at low copy number; rop
   4518..4898    +  CDS            YPB1_ECOLX: Protein predicted: Swiss-Prot protein existence level 4. From Escherichia coli.
   4970..5261    -  CDS            TcR (fragment): tetracycline efflux protein; tet; confers resistance to tetracycline
   5276..5297    -  protein_bind   CAP binding site: CAP binding activates transcription in the presence of cAMP. E. coli catabolite activator protein
   5310..6392    -  CDS            lacI: lac repressor; lacI; The lac repressor binds to the lac operator to inhibit transcription in E. coli. This inhibition can be relieved by adding lactose or isopropyl-β-D-thiogalactopyranoside (IPTG).
   6393..6470    -  promoter       lacI promoter: lacI
   6478..96      -  CDS            TcR (fragment) (across the origin): tetracycline efflux protein; tet; confers resistance to tetracycline
