[The description below was written by a language model from this plasmid's Addgene catalogue record and pLannotate feature annotations shown in this document.]
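Description:
pAGD289 is a bacterial expression plasmid built on the pET-21(+) backbone and carrying the Kva1 retron from Klebsiella variicola, engineered for genome editing in E. coli. It is propagated in E. coli under ampicillin selection (β-lactamase with its own promoter) and replicates from a ColE1/pMB1-type origin. The catalogue lists it as high copy, although the feature table also shows the rop gene and the bom region typical of pBR322-derived pET vectors. An f1 origin is present, along with residual tetracycline-resistance gene fragments inherited from the backbone that are not functional markers.

The roughly 1.3 kb insert, introduced by Gibson cloning, sits between a T7 promoter with an adjacent lac operator and the T7 terminator. With the plasmid-borne lacI gene, this arrangement makes transcription dependent on T7 RNA polymerase and inducible with IPTG. A retron normally comprises a reverse transcriptase and a non-coding RNA that the enzyme partially copies into multicopy single-stranded DNA. Here the ncRNA has been modified to contain a 90 bp donor homologous to the E. coli rpoB gene, so that the reverse-transcribed DNA can serve as an editing template at that locus. The annotation software did not label the retron components, but it detected a short rpoB-like fragment near the 3′ end of the insert that corresponds to the donor; its assignment to a mycobacterial homologue is a database-matching artefact. The short His-tag and T7 gene 10-like fragments downstream are backbone remnants rather than intended fusions.

The sequenced record (6,661 nt) is slightly shorter than the stated total size of 6,695 bp. The plasmid belongs to a survey comparing retrons for DNA production and genome editing.
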