Addgene plasmid #228113: pAGD289
Purpose: pET-21(+) deriviative with retron Kva1 containing a donor to edit E. coli rpoB gene cloned downstream of a T7 promoter
Depositing lab: Seth Shipman. Depositing organization: J. David Gladstone Institutes. Publication: An experimental census of retrons for DNA production and genome editing. Khan AG, Rojas-Montero M, Gonzalez-Delgado A, Lopez SC, Fang RF, Crawford KD, Shipman SL. Nat Biotechnol. 2024 Sep 17. doi: 10.1038/s41587-024-02384-z. PubMed 39289529.
Backbone
  Vector backbone: pET21 (+)
  Backbone size w/o insert (bp): 5342
  Total vector size (bp): 6695
  Vector type: Bacterial Expression
Growth in bacteria
  Bacterial resistance: Ampicillin, 100 μg/mL
  Growth temperature: 37°C
  Growth strain: DH5alpha
  Copy number: High Copy
Gene/Insert
  Gene/Insert name: Kva1 retron, ncRNA with 90 bp rpoB donor
  Species: Klebsiella variicola
  Insert size (bp): 1323
  Promoter: T7
  Cloning method: Gibson Cloning
  Sequencing primers: 5′ T7 promoter; 3′ T7 terminator
Terms and licenses: Academic/Nonprofit Terms; Industry Terms: Not Available to Industry
How to cite: pAGD289 was a gift from Seth Shipman (Addgene plasmid # 228113 ; http://n2t.net/addgene:228113 ; RRID:Addgene_228113)
